>Addgene plasmid #85033 | CMV-N 197 E7 | addgene full sequence | sequence record 166411 | Addgene assembled full plasmid sequence
GACATTGATTATTGACTAGTTATTAATAGTAATCAATTACGGGGTCATTAGTTCATAGCCCATATATGGA
GTTCCGCGTTACATAACTTACGGTAAATGGCCCGCCTGGCTGACCGCCCAACGACCCCCGCCCATTGACG
TCAATAATGACGTATGTTCCCATAGTAACGCCAATAGGGACTTTCCATTGACGTCAATGGGTGGAGTATT
TACGGTAAACTGCCCACTTGGCAGTACATCAAGTGTATCATATGCCAAGTACGCCCCCTATTGACGTCAA
TGACGGTAAATGGCCCGCCTGGCATTATGCCCAGTACATGACCTTATGGGACTTTCCTACTTGGCAGTAC
ATCTACGTATTAGTCATCGCTATTACCATGGTGATGCGGTTTTGGCAGTACATCAATGGGCGTGGATAGC
GGTTTGACTCACGGGGATTTCCAAGTCTCCACCCCATTGACGTCAATGGGAGTTTGTTTTGGCACCAAAA
TCAACGGGACTTTCCAAAATGTCGTAACAACTCCGCCCCATTGACGCAAATGGGCGGTAGGCGTGTACGG
TGGGAGGTCTATATAAGCAGAGCTCGTTTAGTGAACCGTCAGATCGCCTGGAGACGCCATCCACGCTGTT
TTGACCTCCATAGAAGACACCGGGACCGATCCAGCCTCCGGTCGACCGATCCTGAGAACTTCAGGGTGAG
TTTGGGGACCCTTGATTGTTCTTTCTTTTTCGCTATTGTAAAATTCATGTTATATGGAGGGGGCAAAGTT
TTCAGGGTGTTGTTTAGAATGGGAAGATGTCCCTTGTATCACCATGGACCCTCATGATAATTTTGTTTCT
TTCACTTTCTACTCTGTTGACAACCATTGTCTCCTCTTATTTTCTTTTCATTTTCTGTAACTTTTTCGTT
AAACTTTAGCTTGCATTTGTAACGAATTTTTAAATTCACTTTTGTTTATTTGTCAGATTGTAAGTACTTT
CTCTAATCACTTTTTTTTCAAGGCACTCAGGGTATATTATATTGTACTTCAGCACAGTTTTAGAGAACAA
TTGTTATAATTAAATGATAAGGTAGAATATTTCTGCATATAAATTCTGGCTGGCGTGGAAATATTCTTAT
TGGTAGAAACAACTACACCCTGGTCATCATCCTGCCTTTCTCTTTATGGTTACAATGATATACACTGTTT
GAGATGAGGATAAAATACTCTGAGTCCAAACCGGGCCCCTCTGCTAACCATGTTCATGCCTTCTTCTCTT
TCCTACAGCTCCTGGGCAACGTGCTGGTTGTTGTGCTGTCTCATCATTTTGGCAAAGAATTCCTCGACGG
ATCTATGGACTACAAGGATGACGATGACAAGCTCGATGGAGGATACCCATACGATGTTCCAGATTACGCT
GATATCGGATCCATGCACGGGGAAAGAGCAACTATTAGAGATGTGGTCCTGGAACTGACAAAGGTCGCCT
GTAACTCAGAAGTCCTGTTTGAAGAGAGCCTGAGCTCCGACTCCGAGGAAGAGCACGAAATCTTCAAGAT
TGAGACCCGATGCGATAACTGTCGAAGAGGCATCAGGGTGTGCGTCCGCGCATCTAATCAGGGGATTAGT
AGACTGCAGTGGCTGCTGGAACATGACATTAGGTTTCTGTGCCCCGCTTGTAGCCGCAATCTGTTTCAGC
ATGGAAGGTTTCAGTAAGGATCCGTCGAGGAATTCACTCCTCAGGTGCAGGCTGCCTATCAGAAGGTGGT
GGCTGGTGTGGCCAATGCCCTGGCTCACAAATACCACTGAGATCTTTTTCCCTCTGCCAAAAATTATGGG
GACATCATGAAGCCCCTTGAGCATCTGACTTCTGGCTAATAAAGGAAATTTATTTTCATTGCAATAGTGT
GTTGGAATTTTTTGTGTCTCTCACTCGGAAGGACATATGGGAGGGCAAATCATTTAAAACATCAGAATGA
GTATTTGGTTTAGAGTTTGGCAACATATGCCCATATGCTGGCTGCCATGAACAAAGGTTGGCTATAAAGA
GGTCATCAGTATATGAAACAGCCCCCTGCTGTCCATTCCTTATTCCATAGAAAAGCCTTGACTTGAGGTT
AGATTTTTTTTATATTTTGTTTTGTGTTATTTTTTTCTTTAACATCCCTAAAATTTTCCTTACATGTTTT
ACTAGCCAGATTTTTCCTCCTCTCCTGACTACTCCCAGTCATAGCTGTCCCTCTTCTCTTATGGAGATCC
CTCGACGGATCGGCCGCAATTCGTAATCATGTCATAGCTGTTTCCTGTGTGAAATTGTTATCCGCTCACA
ATTCCACACAACATACGAGCCGGAAGCATAAAGTGTAAAGCCTGGGGTGCCTAATGAGTGAGCTAACTCA
CATTAATTGCGTTGCGCTCACTGCCCGCTTTCCAGTCGGGAAACCTGTCGTGCCAGCTGCATTAATGAAT
CGGCCAACGCGCGGGGAGAGGCGGTTTGCGTATTGGGCGCTCTTCCGCTTCCTCGCTCACTGACTCGCTG
CGCTCGGTCGTTCGGCTGCGGCGAGCGGTATCAGCTCACTCAAAGGCGGTAATACGGTTATCCACAGAAT
CAGGGGATAACGCAGGAAAGAACATGTGAGCAAAAGGCCAGCAAAAGGCCAGGAACCGTAAAAAGGCCGC
GTTGCTGGCGTTTTTCCATAGGCTCCGCCCCCCTGACGAGCATCACAAAAATCGACGCTCAAGTCAGAGG
TGGCGAAACCCGACAGGACTATAAAGATACCAGGCGTTTCCCCCTGGAAGCTCCCTCGTGCGCTCTCCTG
TTCCGACCCTGCCGCTTACCGGATACCTGTCCGCCTTTCTCCCTTCGGGAAGCGTGGCGCTTTCTCATAG
CTCACGCTGTAGGTATCTCAGTTCGGTGTAGGTCGTTCGCTCCAAGCTGGGCTGTGTGCACGAACCCCCC
GTTCAGCCCGACCGCTGCGCCTTATCCGGTAACTATCGTCTTGAGTCCAACCCGGTAAGACACGACTTAT
CGCCACTGGCAGCAGCCACTGGTAACAGGATTAGCAGAGCGAGGTATGTAGGCGGTGCTACAGAGTTCTT
GAAGTGGTGGCCTAACTACGGCTACACTAGAAGAACAGTATTTGGTATCTGCGCTCTGCTGAAGCCAGTT
ACCTTCGGAAAAAGAGTTGGTAGCTCTTGATCCGGCAAACAAACCACCGCTGGTAGCGGTGGTTTTTTTG
TTTGCAAGCAGCAGATTACGCGCAGAAAAAAAGGATCTCAAGAAGATCCTTTGATCTTTTCTACGGGGTC
TGACGCTCAGTGGAACGAAAACTCACGTTAAGGGATTTTGGTCATGAGATTATCAAAAAGGATCTTCACC
TAGATCCTTTTAAATTAAAAATGAAGTTTTAAATCAATCTAAAGTATATATGAGTAAACTTGGTCTGACA
GTTACCAATGCTTAATCAGTGAGGCACCTATCTCAGCGATCTGTCTATTTCGTTCATCCATAGTTGCCTG
ACTCCCCGTCGTGTAGATAACTACGATACGGGAGGGCTTACCATCTGGCCCCAGTGCTGCAATGATACCG
CGAGACCCACGCTCACCGGCTCCAGATTTATCAGCAATAAACCAGCCAGCCGGAAGGGCCGAGCGCAGAA
GTGGTCCTGCAACTTTATCCGCCTCCATCCAGTCTATTAATTGTTGCCGGGAAGCTAGAGTAAGTAGTTC
GCCAGTTAATAGTTTGCGCAACGTTGTTGCCATTGCTACAGGCATCGTGGTGTCACGCTCGTCGTTTGGT
ATGGCTTCATTCAGCTCCGGTTCCCAACGATCAAGGCGAGTTACATGATCCCCCATGTTGTGCAAAAAAG
CGGTTAGCTCCTTCGGTCCTCCGATCGTTGTCAGAAGTAAGTTGGCCGCAGTGTTATCACTCATGGTTAT
GGCAGCACTGCATAATTCTCTTACTGTCATGCCATCCGTAAGATGCTTTTCTGTGACTGGTGAGTACTCA
ACCAAGTCATTCTGAGAATAGTGTATGCGGCGACCGAGTTGCTCTTGCCCGGCGTCAATACGGGATAATA
CCGCGCCACATAGCAGAACTTTAAAAGTGCTCATCATTGGAAAACGTTCTTCGGGGCGAAAACTCTCAAG
GATCTTACCGCTGTTGAGATCCAGTTCGATGTAACCCACTCGTGCACCCAACTGATCTTCAGCATCTTTT
ACTTTCACCAGCGTTTCTGGGTGAGCAAAAACAGGAAGGCAAAATGCCGCAAAAAAGGGAATAAGGGCGA
CACGGAAATGTTGAATACTCATACTCTTCCTTTTTCTAATATTATTGAAGCATTTATCAGGGTTATTGTC
TCATGAGCGGATACATATTTGAATGTATTTAGAAAAATAAACAAATAGGGGTTCCGCGCACATTTCCCCG
AAAAGTGCCACCTGACGTCTAAGAAACCATTATTATCATGACATTAACCTATAAAAATAGGCGTATCACG
AGGCCCTTTCGTCTCGCGCGTTTCGGTGATGACGGTGAAAACCTCTGACACATGCAGCTCCCGGAGACGG
TCACAGCTTGTCTGTAAGCGGATGCCGGGAGCAGACAAGCCCGTCAGGGCGCGTCAGCGGGTGTTGGCGG
GTGTCGGGGCTGGCTTAACTATGCGGCATCAGAGCAGATTGTACTGAGAGTGCACCATATGCGGTGTGAA
ATACCGCACAGATGCGTAAGGAGAAAATACCGCATCAGGCGCCATTCGCCATTCAGGCTGCGCAACTGTT
GGGAAGGGCGATCGGTGCGGGCCTCTTCGCTATTACGCCAGCTGGCGGAAAGGGGGATGTGCTGCAAGGC
GATTAAGTTGGGTAACGCCAGGGTTTTCCCAGTCACGACGTTGTAAAACGACGGCCAGTGCCAAGCTTCA
CGCTGCCGCAAGCACTCAGGGCGCAAGGGCTGCTAAAGGAAGCGGAACACGTAGAAAGCCAGTCCGCAGA
AACGGTGCTGACCCCGGATGAATGTCAGCTACTGGGCTATCTGGACAAGGGAAAACGCAAGCGCAAAGAG
AAAGCAGGTAGCTTGCAGTGGGCTTACATGGCGATAGCTAGACTGGGCGGTTTTATGGACAGCAAGCGAA
CCGGAATTGCCAGCTGGGGCGCCCTCTGGTAAGGTTGGGAAGCCCTGCAAAGTAAACTGGATGGCTTTCT
TGCCGCCAAGGATCTGATGGCGCAGGGGATCAAGATCCTGCTTCATCCCCGTGGCCCGTTGCTCGCGTTT
GCTGGCGGTGTCCCCGGAAGAAATATATTTGCATGTCTTTAGTTCTATGATGACACAAACCCCGCCCAGC
GTCTTGTCATTGGCGAATTCGAACACGCAGATGCAGTCGGGGCGGCGCGGTCCCAGGTCCACTTCGCATA
TTAAGGTGACGCGTGTGGCCTCGAACACCGAGCGACCCTGCAGCGACCCGCTTAACAGCGTCAACAGCGT
GCCGCAGATCTGATCAAGAGACAGGATGAGGATCGTTTCGCATGATTGAACAAGATGGATTGCACGCAGG
TTCTCCGGCCGCTTGGGTGGAGAGGCTATTCGGCTATGACTGGGCACAACAGACAATCGGCTGCTCTGAT
GCCGCCGTGTTCCGGCTGTCAGCGCAGGGGCGCCCGGTTCTTTTTGTCAAGACCGACCTGTCCGGTGCCC
TGAATGAACTGCAGGACGAGGCAGCGCGGCTATCGTGGCTGGCCACGACGGGCGTTCCTTGCGCAGCTGT
GCTCGACGTTGTCACTGAAGCGGGAAGGGACTGGCTGCTATTGGGCGAAGTGCCGGGGCAGGATCTCCTG
TCATCTCACCTTGCTCCTGCCGAGAAAGTATCCATCATGGCTGATGCAATGCGGCGGCTGCATACGCTTG
ATCCGGCTACCTGCCCATTCGACCACCAAGCGAAACATCGCATCGAGCGAGCACGTACTCGGATGGAAGC
CGGTCTTGTCGATCAGGATGATCTGGACGAAGAGCATCAGGGGCTCGCGCCAGCCGAACTGTTCGCCAGG
CTCAAGGCGCGCATGCCCGACGGCGAGGATCTCGTCGTGACCCATGGCGATGCCTGCTTGCCGAATATCA
TGGTGGAAAATGGCCGCTTTTCTGGATTCATCGACTGTGGCCGGCTGGGTGTGGCGGACCGCTATCAGGA
CATAGCGTTGGCTACCCGTGATATTGCTGAAGAGCTTGGCGGCGAATGGGCTGACCGCTTCCTCGTGCTT
TACGGTATCGCCGCTCCCGATTCGCAGCGCATCGCCTTCTATCGCCTTCTTGACGAGTTCTTCTGAGCGG
GACTCTGGGGTTCGAAATGACCGACCAAGCGACGCCCAACCTGCCATCACGAGATTTCGATTCCACCGCC
GCCTTCTATGAAAGGTTGGGCTTCGGAATCGTTTTCCGGGACGCCGGCTGGATGATCCTCCAGCGCGGGG
ATCTCATGCTGGAGTTCTTCGCCCACCCCGGGAGATGGGGGAGGCTAACTGAAACACGGAAGGAGACAAT
ACCGGAAGGAACCCGCGCTATGACGGCAATAAAAAGACAGAATAAAACGCACGGTGTTGGGTCGTTTGTT
CATAAACGCGGGGTTCGGTCCCAGGGCTGGCACTCTGTCGATACCCCCACCGAGACCCCATTGGGGCCAA
TACGCCCGCGTTTCTTCCTTTTCCCCACCCCACCCCCCAAGTTCGGGTGAAGGCCCAGGGCTCGCAGCCA
ACGTCGGGGCGGCAAGCCCTGCCATAGCCACGGGCCCCGTGGGTTAGGGACGGCGGATCGCGGCCCTCTA
GAGAGCTTGGCCCATTGCATACGTTGTATCCATATCATAATATGTACATTTATATTGGCTCATGTCCAAC
ATTACCGCCATGTT
Features (pLannotate 1.2.2; 23 found; start..end, strand, type, name):
      1..380     +  enhancer       CMV enhancer: human cytomegalovirus immediate early enhancer
    381..584     +  promoter       CMV promoter: human cytomegalovirus (CMV) immediate early promoter
    696..1268    +  intron         β-globin intron: intron from rabbit β-globin gene
   1341..1361    +  CDS            FLAG (fragment): FLAG® epitope tag, followed by an enterokinase cleavage site
   1374..1400    +  CDS            3xHA (fragment): three tandem HA epitope tags
   1710..1787    +  CDS            HBB (fragment): HBB_PONPY - Experimental evidence at transcript level: Swiss-Prot protein existence level 2. Involved in oxygen transport from the lung to the various peripheral tissues. From Pongo pygmaeus (Bornean orangutan).
   1858..1913    +  polyA_signal   β-globin poly(A) signal: rabbit β-globin polyadenylation signal (Gil and Proudfoot, 1987)
   2295..2311    -  protein_bind   lac operator: The lac repressor binds to the lac operator to inhibit transcription in E. coli. This inhibition can be relieved by adding lactose or isopropyl-β-D-thiogalactopyranoside (IPTG). lac repressor encoded by lacI
   2319..2349    -  promoter       lac promoter: promoter for the E. coli lac operon
   2364..2385    -  protein_bind   CAP binding site: CAP binding activates transcription in the presence of cAMP. E. coli catabolite activator protein
   2398..2490    -  CDS            lacI (fragment): lac repressor; lacI; The lac repressor binds to the lac operator to inhibit transcription in E. coli. This inhibition can be relieved by adding lactose or isopropyl-β-D-thiogalactopyranoside (IPTG).
   2673..3261    -  rep_origin     ori: high-copy-number ColE1/pMB1/pBR322/pUC origin of replication
   3432..4292    -  CDS            AmpR: β-lactamase; bla; confers resistance to ampicillin, carbenicillin, and related antibiotics
   4293..4398    -  promoter       AmpR promoter: bla
   4493..4528    +  CDS            rop (fragment): Rop protein, which maintains plasmids at low copy number; rop
   4630..4729    +  misc_feature   bom (fragment): basis of mobility region from pBR322
   4735..4890    -  CDS            lacZα (fragment): LacZα fragment of β-galactosidase; lacZ fragment
   4894..5217    +  CDS            tnpA (fragment): TN5P_ECOLX - Also known as tnp. Experimental evidence at protein level: Swiss-Prot protein existence level 1. Mediates transposition of transposon Tn5 by a 'cut and paste' mechanism. First, the monomeric transposase binds the 19 bp inverted DNA repeats flanking the transposon. Then, dimerization of the DNA- bound transposase creates a synaptic DNA complex. After nicking of the first DNA strand, excision of the transposon proceeds through a series of intermediates. The transposase then mediates the insertion of the transposon at a new site by strand transfer. The activity of the wild- type tran
   5300..5445    +  promoter       HSV TK promoter: herpes simplex virus thymidine kinase promoter
   5502..6293    +  CDS            neo: KKA2_KLEPN - Also known as kan, nptII. Experimental evidence at protein level: Swiss-Prot protein existence level 1. Resistance to kanamycin, neomycin, paromomycin, ribostamycin, butirosin and gentamicin B. From Klebsiella pneumoniae.
   6317..6472    +  CDS            ble (fragment): BLE_KLEPN - Experimental evidence at protein level: Swiss-Prot protein existence level 1. Binding protein with a strong affinity to the bleomycin family of antibiotics. Binds to CL990; an antimitotic-antibiotic compound. From Klebsiella pneumoniae.
   6534..6581    +  polyA_signal   HSV TK poly(A) signal: herpes simplex virus thymidine kinase polyadenylation signal (Cole and Stacy, 1985)
   6673..6689    -  polyA_signal   bGH poly(A) signal (fragment): bovine growth hormone polyadenylation signal
