[The description below was written by a language model from this plasmid's Addgene catalogue record and pLannotate feature annotations shown in this document.]
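Description:
CMV-N 197 E7 is a mammalian expression plasmid built on the CMV bam neo backbone that produces the E7 protein of the gamma human papillomavirus type 197 with N-terminal Flag and HA epitope tags. It is maintained in E. coli through a high-copy ColE1/pUC-type origin and a β-lactamase (ampicillin resistance) gene. The backbone also carries assorted remnants of earlier cloning vectors (lac promoter/operator, lacI, lacZα, rop, bom and Tn5 transposase fragments) that have no evident role in its use. For selection in mammalian cells it contains a neomycin phosphotransferase gene driven by the HSV thymidine kinase promoter and terminated by the HSV TK polyadenylation signal, allowing G418 selection of stable transfectants.

The expression cassette consists of the human cytomegalovirus immediate early enhancer and promoter followed by a rabbit β-globin intron, which generally improves mRNA processing and expression. Next come the backbone-encoded Flag and HA tag sequences, the insert, a short β-globin coding remnant and the rabbit β-globin poly(A) signal. The roughly 285 bp E7 open reading frame, a synthetic version codon-optimized for expression, was placed into a BamHI site that is retained on both sides. The feature table does not annotate the E7 sequence itself, but the unannotated gap between the HA tag and the β-globin fragment matches its expected position. The assembled sequence (6,874 nt) is slightly shorter than the catalogued total size of 6,885 bp. The tandem epitope tags suit the plasmid to detection and affinity purification of E7, consistent with the associated proteomic study of cellular proteins that interact with HPV 197 E6 and E7.
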