Addgene plasmid #85033: CMV-N 197 E7
Purpose: N-Flag/HA tagged HPV 197 E7
Depositing lab: Karl Munger. Depositing organization: Tufts University. Publication: Proteomic analysis of the gamma human papillomavirus type 197 E6 and E7 associated cellular proteins. Grace M, Munger K. Virology. 2016 Oct 20;500:71-81. doi: 10.1016/j.virol.2016.10.010. PubMed 27771561.
Backbone
  Vector backbone: CMV bam neo
  Backbone size w/o insert (bp): 6600
  Total vector size (bp): 6885
  Vector type: Mammalian Expression
  Selectable markers: Neomycin (select with G418)
Growth in bacteria
  Bacterial resistance: Ampicillin, 100 μg/mL
  Growth temperature: 37°C
  Growth strain: DH5alpha
  Copy number: High Copy
Gene/Insert
  Gene/Insert name: HPV 197 E7
  Species: HPV 197
  Insert size (bp): 285
  Mutation: Codon optimized for expression
  Promoter: CMV
  Tag / fusion protein: Flag (N terminal on backbone); HA (N terminal on backbone)
  Cloning method: Restriction Enzyme; 5′ cloning site BamHI (not destroyed); 3′ cloning site BamHI (not destroyed)
  Sequencing primers: 5′ Bglobin-intron-F; 3′ Bglobin-pA-R
Resource information
  A portion of this plasmid was derived from a plasmid made by: Original template DNA was synthesized by Genscript as a codon-optimized version of HPV 197 E7.
Terms and licenses: Academic/Nonprofit Terms; Industry Terms: Not Available to Industry
How to cite: CMV-N 197 E7 was a gift from Karl Munger (Addgene plasmid # 85033 ; http://n2t.net/addgene:85033 ; RRID:Addgene_85033)
