>Addgene plasmid #85033 | CMV-N 197 E7 | depositor partial sequence | sequence record 163968 | CMV-N 197 E7 sequence 393 bps
TTCCTCGACGGATCTATGGACTACAAGGATGACGATGACAAGCTCGATGGAGGATACCCATACGATGTTC
CAGATTACGCTGATATCGGATCCATGCACGGGGAAAGAGCAACTATTAGAGATGTGGTCCTGGAACTGAC
AAAGGTCGCCTGTAACTCAGAAGTCCTGTTTGAAGAGAGCCTGAGCTCCGACTCCGAGGAAGAGCACGAA
ATCTTCAAGATTGAGACCCGATGCGATAACTGTCGAAGAGGCATCAGGGTGTGCGTCCGCGCATCTAATC
AGGGGATTAGTAGACTGCAGTGGCTGCTGGAACATGACATTAGGTTTCTGTGCCCCGCTTGTAGCCGCAA
TCTGTTTCAGCATGGAAGGTTTCAGTAAGGATCCGTCGAGGAA
