>Addgene plasmid #85033 | CMV-N 197 E7 | addgene partial sequence | sequence record 166409 | Bglob-intron-F 5'-ctggtcatcatcctgccttt-3'
ATATACACTGTTTGAGATGAGGATAAAATACTCTGAGTCCAAACCGGGCCCCTCTGCTAACCATGTTCAT
GCCTTCTTCTCTTTCCTACAGCTCCTGGGCAACGTGCTGGTTGTTGTGCTGTCTCATCATTTTGGCAAAG
AATTCCTCGACGGATCTATGGACTACAAGGATGACGATGACAAGCTCGATGGAGGATACCCATACGATGT
TCCAGATTACGCTGATATCGGATCCATGCACGGGGAAAGAGCAACTATTAGAGATGTGGTCCTGGAACTG
ACAAAGGTCGCCTGTAACTCAGAAGTCCTGTTTGAAGAGAGCCTGAGCTCCGACTCCGAGGAAGAGCACG
AAATCTTCAAGATTGAGACCCGATGCGATAACTGTCGAAGAGGCATCAGGGTGTGCGTCCGCGCATCTAA
TCAGGGGATTAGTAGACTGCAGTGGCTGCTGGAACATGACATTAGGTTTCTGTGCCCCGCTTGTAGCCGC
AATCTGTTTCAGCATGGAAGGTTTCAGTAAGGATCCGTCGAGGAATTCACTCCTCAGGTGCAGGCTGCCT
ATCAGAAGGTGGTGGCTGGTGTGGCCAATGCCCTGGCTCACAAATACCACTGAGATCTTTTTCCCTCTGC
CAAAAATTATGGGGACATCATGAAGCCCCTTGAGCATCTGACTTCTGGCTAATAAAGGAAATTTATTTTC
ATTGCAATAGTGTGTTGGAATTTTTTGTGTCTCTCACTCGGAAGGACATATGGGAGGGCAAATCATTTAA
AACATCAGAATGAGTATTTGGTTTAGAGTTTGGCAACATATGCCCATATGCTGGCTGCCATGAACAAAGG
TTGGCTATAAAGAGGTCATCAGTATATGAAACAGCCCCCTGCTGTCCATTCCTTATTCCATAGAAAAGCC
TTGACTTGAGGTTAGATTTTTTTTATATTTTGTTTTGTGTTATTTTTTTCTTTAACATCCCTAAAATTTT
CCTTACATGTTT
