>Addgene plasmid #85033 | CMV-N 197 E7 | addgene partial sequence | sequence record 166410 | pBR322ori-F 5'-GGGAAACGCCTGGTATCTTT-3'
GCCACCTCTGACTTGAGCGTCGATTTTTGTGATGCTCGTCAGGGGGGCGGAGCCTATGGAAAAACGCCAG
CAACGCGGCCTTTTTACGGTTCCTGGCCTTTTGCTGGCCTTTTGCTCACATGTTCTTTCCTGCGTTATCC
CCTGATTCTGTGGATAACCGTATTACCGCCTTTGAGTGAGCTGATACCGCTCGCCGCAGCCGAACGACCG
AGCGCAGCGAGTCAGTGAGCGAGGAAGCGGAAGAGCGCCCAATACGCAAACCGCCTCTCCCCGCGCGTTG
GCCGATTCATTAATGCAGCTGGCACGACAGGTTTCCCGACTGGAAAGCGGGCAGTGAGCGCAACGCAATT
AATGTGAGTTAGCTCACTCATTAGGCACCCCAGGCTTTACACTTTATGCTTCCGGCTCGTATGTTGTGTG
GAATTGTGAGCGGATAACAATTTCACACAGGAAACAGCTATGACATGATTACGAATTGCGGCCGATCCGT
CGAGGGATCTCCATAAGAGAAGAGGGACAGCTATGACTGGGAGTAGTCAGGAGAGGAGGAAAAATCTGGC
TAGTAAAACATGTAAGGAAAATTTTAGGGATGTTAAAGAAAAAAATAACACAAAACAAAAT
